>Addgene plasmid #120023 | pMaCTag-P12 | depositor full sequence | sequence record 228053 | pMaCTag-P12 sequence 4786 bps
GAACGCGGCCGCCAGCTGAAGCTTCGTACGTCAGGTGGAGGAGGTAGTGGCGGAGGCGGATCCGTGAGCA
AGGGCGAGGCAGTGATCAAGGAGTTCATGCGGTTCAAGGTGCACATGGAGGGCTCCATGAACGGCCACGA
GTTCGAGATCGAGGGCGAGGGCGAGGGCCGCCCCTACGAGGGCACCCAGACCGCCAAGCTGAAGGTGACC
AAGGGTGGCCCCCTGCCCTTCTCCTGGGACATCCTGTCCCCTCAGTTCATGTACGGCTCCAGGGCCTTCA
CCAAGCACCCCGCCGACATCCCCGACTACTATAAGCAGTCCTTCCCCGAGGGCTTCAAGTGGGAGCGCGT
GATGAACTTCGAGGACGGCGGCGCCGTGACCGTGACCCAGGACACCTCCCTGGAGGACGGCACCCTGATC
TACAAGGTGAAGCTCCGCGGCACCAACTTCCCTCCTGACGGCCCCGTAATGCAGAAGAAGACAATGGGCT
GGGAAGCGTCCACCGAGCGGTTGTACCCCGAGGACGGCGTGCTGAAGGGCGACATTAAGATGGCCCTGCG
CCTGAAGGACGGCGGCCGCTACCTGGCGGACTTCAAGACCACCTACAAGGCCAAGAAGCCCGTGCAGATG
CCCGGCGCCTACAACGTCGACCGCAAGTTGGACATCACCTCCCACAACGAGGACTACACCGTGGTGGAAC
AGTACGAACGCTCCGAGGGCCGCCACTCCACCGGCGGCATGGACGAGCTGTACAAGTGAACTAGTAACTT
GTTTATTGCAGCTTATAATGGTTACAAATAAAGCAATAGCATCACAAATTTCACAAATAAAGCATTTTTT
TCACTGCATTCTAGTTGTGGTTTGTCCAAACTCATCAATGTATCTTAGTCGATATAACTTCGTATAGCAT
ACATTATACGAAGTTATGTCGACGGTGTGGAAAGTCCCCAGGCTCCCCAGCAGGCAGAAGTATGCAAAGC
ATGCATCTCAATTAGTCAGCAACCAGGTGTGGAAAGTCCCCAGGCTCCCCAGCAGGCAGAAGTATGCAAA
GCATGCATCTCAATTAGTCAGCAACCATAGTCCCGCCCCTAACTCCGCCCATCCCGCCCCTAACTCCGCC
CAGTTCCGCCCATTCTCCGCCCCATGGCTGACTAATTTTTTTTATTTATGCAGAGGCCGAGGCCGCCTCG
GCCTCTGAGCTATTCCAGAAGTAGTGAGGAGGCTTTTTTGGAGGCCTAGGCTTTTGCAAAGAATTCGCCA
CCATGACTGAGTACAAGCCTACTGTGCGTTTAGCCACCAGGGATGATGTGCCACGAGCCGTGAGGACACT
AGCAGCCGCCTTTGCTGACTACCCAGCTACAAGGCACACCGTGGACCCTGACAGACACATTGAAAGAGTC
ACAGAACTTCAGGAGCTGTTTTTAACTAGGGTGGGCCTGGATATTGGCAAAGTCTGGGTGGCCGATGATG
GAGCAGCAGTTGCAGTGTGGACCACCCCAGAGTCTGTTGAAGCTGGAGCTGTCTTTGCAGAAATTGGACC
AAGAATGGCCGAGTTATCTGGCAGCAGGCTGGCTGCTCAACAGCAGATGGAAGGATTATTAGCTCCCCAC
AGACCCAAGGAGCCTGCCTGGTTCCTGGCAACAGTTGGAGTTTCTCCAGACCATCAGGGCAAGGGCTTAG
GATCTGCTGTGGTGCTGCCTGGTGTGGAAGCAGCTGAGAGAGCTGGGGTGCCAGCATTTCTGGAGACATC
AGCTCCTAGAAACCTGCCCTTCTATGAACGGCTGGGCTTCACAGTGACTGCTGATGTGGAGGTGCCTGAG
GGCCCCAGAACCTGGTGCATGACAAGAAAACCAGGAGCCTGACTGCAGCGACTGTGCCTTCTAGTTGCCA
GCCATCTGTTGTTTGCCCCTCCCCCGTGCCTTCCTTGACCCTGGAAGGTGCCACTCCCACTGTCCTTTCC
TAATAAAATGAGGAAATTGCATCGCATTGTCTGAGTAGGTGTCATTCTATTCTGGGGGGTGGGGTGGGGC
AGGACAGCAAGGGGGAGGATTGGGAAGACAATAGCAGGCATGCTGGGGATGCGGTGGGCTCTATGGCTCG
AGGAGGGCCTATTTCCCATGATTCCTTCATATTTGCATATACGATACAAGGCTGTTAGAGAGATAATTGG
AATTAATTTGACTGTAAACACAAAGATATTAGTACAAAATACGTGACGTAGAAAGTAATAATTTCTTGGG
TAGTTTGCAGTTTTAAAATTATGTTTTAAAATGGACTATCATATGCTTACCGTAACTTGAAAGTATTTCG
ATTTCTTGGCTTTATATATCTTGTGGAAAGGACGAAACACCGATAACTTCGTATAGCATACATTATACGA
AGTTATGGTACCGATGCAGCTAGCCCGCGGATCTGCCGGTCTCCCTATAGTGAGTCGTATTAATTTCGAT
AAGCCAGGTTAACCTGCATTAATGAATCGGCCAACGCGCGGGGAGAGGCGGTTTGCGTATTGGGCGCTCT
TCCGCTTCCTCGCTCACTGACTCGCTGCGCTCGGTCGTTCGGCTGCGGCGAGCGGTATCAGCTCACTCAA
AGGCGGTAATACGGTTATCCACAGAATCAGGGGATAACGCAGGAAAGAACATGTGAGCAAAAGGCCAGCA
AAAGGCCAGGAACCGTAAAAAGGCCGCGTTGCTGGCGTTTTTCCATAGGCTCCGCCCCCCTGACGAGCAT
CACAAAAATCGACGCTCAAGTCAGAGGTGGCGAAACCCGACAGGACTATAAAGATACCAGGCGTTTCCCC
CTGGAAGCTCCCTCGTGCGCTCTCCTGTTCCGACCCTGCCGCTTACCGGATACCTGTCCGCCTTTCTCCC
TTCGGGAAGCGTGGCGCTTTCTCAATGCTCACGCTGTAGGTATCTCAGTTCGGTGTAGGTCGTTCGCTCC
AAGCTGGGCTGTGTGCACGAACCCCCCGTTCAGCCCGACCGCTGCGCCTTATCCGGTAACTATCGTCTTG
AGTCCAACCCGGTAAGACACGACTTATCGCCACTGGCAGCAGCCACTGGTAACAGGATTAGCAGAGCGAG
GTATGTAGGCGGTGCTACAGAGTTCTTGAAGTGGTGGCCTAACTACGGCTACACTAGAAGGACAGTATTT
GGTATCTGCGCTCTGCTGAAGCCAGTTACCTTCGGAAAAAGAGTTGGTAGCTCTTGATCCGGCAAACAAA
CCACCGCTGGTAGCGGTGGTTTTTTTGTTTGCAAGCAGCAGATTACGCGCAGAAAAAAAGGATCTCAAGA
AGATCCTTTGATCTTTTCTACGGGGTCTGACGCTCAGTGGAACGAAAACTCACGTTAAGGGATTTTGGTC
ATGAGATTATCAAAAAGGATCTTCACCTAGATCCTTTTAAATTAAAAATGAAGTTTTAAATCAATCTAAA
GTATATATGAGTAAACTTGGTCTGACAGTTACCAATGCTTAATCAGTGAGGCACCTATCTCAGCGATCTG
TCTATTTCGTTCATCCATAGTTGCCTGACTCCCCGTCGTGTAGATAACTACGATACGGGAGGGCTTACCA
TCTGGCCCCAGTGCTGCAATGATACCGCGAGACCCACGCTCACCGGCTCCAGATTTATCAGCAATAAACC
AGCCAGCCGGAAGGGCCGAGCGCAGAAGTGGTCCTGCAACTTTATCCGCCTCCATCCAGTCTATTAATTG
TTGCCGGGAAGCTAGAGTAAGTAGTTCGCCAGTTAATAGTTTGCGCAACGTTGTTGCCATTGCTACAGGC
ATCGTGGTGTCACGCTCGTCGTTTGGTATGGCTTCATTCAGCTCCGGTTCCCAACGATCAAGGCGAGTTA
CATGATCCCCCATGTTGTGCAAAAAAGCGGTTAGCTCCTTCGGTCCTCCGATCGTTGTCAGAAGTAAGTT
GGCCGCAGTGTTATCACTCATGGTTATGGCAGCACTGCATAATTCTCTTACTGTCATGCCATCCGTAAGA
TGCTTTTCTGTGACTGGTGAGTACTCAACCAAGTCATTCTGAGAATAGTGTATGCGGCGACCGAGTTGCT
CTTGCCCGGCGTCAATACGGGATAATACCGCGCCACATAGCAGAACTTTAAAAGTGCTCATCATTGGAAA
ACGTTCTTCGGGGCGAAAACTCTCAAGGATCTTACCGCTGTTGAGATCCAGTTCGATGTAACCCACTCGT
GCACCCAACTGATCTTCAGCATCTTTTACTTTCACCAGCGTTTCTGGGTGAGCAAAAACAGGAAGGCAAA
ATGCCGCAAAAAAGGGAATAAGGGCGACACGGAAATGTTGAATACTCATACTCTTCCTTTTTCAATATTA
TTGAAGCATTTATCAGGGTTATTGTCTCATGAGCGGATACATATTTGAATGTATTTAGAAAAATAAACAA
ATAGGGGTTCCGCGCACATTTCCCCGAAAAGTGCCACCTGACGTCTAAGAAACCATTATTATCATGACAT
TAACCTATAAAAATAGGCGTATCACGAGGCCCTTTCGTCTCGCGCGTTTCGGTGATGACGGTGAAAACCT
CTGACACATGCAGCTCCCGGAGACGGTCACAGCTTGTCTGTAAGCGGATGCCGGGAGCAGACAAGCCCGT
CAGGGCGCGTCAGCGGGTGTTGGCGGGTGTCGGGGCTGGCTTAACTATGCGGCATCAGAGCAGATTGTAC
TGAGAGTGCACCATATGGACATATTGTCGTTAGAACGCGGCTACAATTAATACATAACCTTATGTATCAT
ACACATACGATTTAGGTGACACTATA
Features (pLannotate 1.2.2; 16 found; start..end, strand, type, name):
     64..756     +  CDS            mScarlet: mScarlet is a basic (constitutively fluorescent) red fluorescent protein published in 2016, derived from synthetic construct. It has moderate acid sensitivity.
    766..887     +  polyA_signal   SV40 poly(A) signal: SV40 polyadenylation signal
    894..927     +  protein_bind   loxP: Cre-mediated recombination occurs in the 8-bp core sequence (GCATACAT). Cre recombinase
    934..1250    +  promoter       SV40 promoter: SV40 enhancer and early promoter
   1263..1859    +  CDS            pac: PUAC_STRAD - Protein predicted: Swiss-Prot protein existence level 4. Detoxification of puromycin. From Streptomyces alboniger.
   1872..2096    +  polyA_signal   bGH poly(A) signal: bovine growth hormone polyadenylation signal
   2103..2343    +  promoter       U6 promoter: RNA polymerase III promoter for human U6 snRNA
   2353..2386    +  protein_bind   loxP: Cre-mediated recombination occurs in the 8-bp core sequence (GCATACAT). Cre recombinase
   2424..2442    -  promoter       T7 promoter: promoter for bacteriophage T7 RNA polymerase
   2464..2517    -  CDS            lacI (fragment): lac repressor; lacI; The lac repressor binds to the lac operator to inhibit transcription in E. coli. This inhibition can be relieved by adding lactose or isopropyl-β-D-thiogalactopyranoside (IPTG).
   2700..3288    -  rep_origin     ori: high-copy-number ColE1/pMB1/pBR322/pUC origin of replication
   3459..4319    -  CDS            AmpR: β-lactamase; bla; confers resistance to ampicillin, carbenicillin, and related antibiotics
   4320..4424    -  promoter       AmpR promoter: bla
   4519..4554    +  CDS            rop (fragment): Rop protein, which maintains plasmids at low copy number; rop
   4656..4707    +  misc_feature   bom (fragment): basis of mobility region from pBR322
   4770..2       +  promoter       SP6 promoter (across the origin): promoter for bacteriophage SP6 RNA polymerase
