>Addgene plasmid #120023 | pMaCTag-P12 | addgene full sequence | sequence record 232629 | Addgene NGS Result
ATTTAGGTGACACTATAGAACGCGGCCGCCAGCTGAAGCTTCGTACGTCAGGTGGAGGAGGTAGTGGCGG
AGGCGGATCCGTGAGCAAGGGCGAGGCAGTGATCAAGGAGTTCATGCGGTTCAAGGTGCACATGGAGGGC
TCCATGAACGGCCACGAGTTCGAGATCGAGGGCGAGGGCGAGGGCCGCCCCTACGAGGGCACCCAGACCG
CCAAGCTGAAGGTGACCAAGGGTGGCCCCCTGCCCTTCTCCTGGGACATCCTGTCCCCTCAGTTCATGTA
CGGCTCCAGGGCCTTCACCAAGCACCCCGCCGACATCCCCGACTACTATAAGCAGTCCTTCCCCGAGGGC
TTCAAGTGGGAGCGCGTGATGAACTTCGAGGACGGCGGCGCCGTGACCGTGACCCAGGACACCTCCCTGG
AGGACGGCACCCTGATCTACAAGGTGAAGCTCCGCGGCACCAACTTCCCTCCTGACGGCCCCGTAATGCA
GAAGAAGACAATGGGCTGGGAAGCGTCCACCGAGCGGTTGTACCCCGAGGACGGCGTGCTGAAGGGCGAC
ATTAAGATGGCCCTGCGCCTGAAGGACGGCGGCCGCTACCTGGCGGACTTCAAGACCACCTACAAGGCCA
AGAAGCCCGTGCAGATGCCCGGCGCCTACAACGTCGACCGCAAGTTGGACATCACCTCCCACAACGAGGA
CTACACCGTGGTGGAACAGTACGAACGCTCCGAGGGCCGCCACTCCACCGGCGGCATGGACGAGCTGTAC
AAGTGAACTAGTAACTTGTTTATTGCAGCTTATAATGGTTACAAATAAAGCAATAGCATCACAAATTTCA
CAAATAAAGCATTTTTTTCACTGCATTCTAGTTGTGGTTTGTCCAAACTCATCAATGTATCTTAGTCGAT
ATAACTTCGTATAGCATACATTATACGAAGTTATGTCGACGGTGTGGAAAGTCCCCAGGCTCCCCAGCAG
GCAGAAGTATGCAAAGCATGCATCTCAATTAGTCAGCAACCAGGTGTGGAAAGTCCCCAGGCTCCCCAGC
AGGCAGAAGTATGCAAAGCATGCATCTCAATTAGTCAGCAACCATAGTCCCGCCCCTAACTCCGCCCATC
CCGCCCCTAACTCCGCCCAGTTCCGCCCATTCTCCGCCCCATGGCTGACTAATTTTTTTTATTTATGCAG
AGGCCGAGGCCGCCTCGGCCTCTGAGCTATTCCAGAAGTAGTGAGGAGGCTTTTTTGGAGGCCTAGGCTT
TTGCAAAGAATTCGCCACCATGACTGAGTACAAGCCTACTGTGCGTTTAGCCACCAGGGATGATGTGCCA
CGAGCCGTGAGGACACTAGCAGCCGCCTTTGCTGACTACCCAGCTACAAGGCACACCGTGGACCCTGACA
GACACATTGAAAGAGTCACAGAACTTCAGGAGCTGTTTTTAACTAGGGTGGGCCTGGATATTGGCAAAGT
CTGGGTGGCCGATGATGGAGCAGCAGTTGCAGTGTGGACCACCCCAGAGTCTGTTGAAGCTGGAGCTGTC
TTTGCAGAAATTGGACCAAGAATGGCCGAGTTATCTGGCAGCAGGCTGGCTGCTCAACAGCAGATGGAAG
GATTATTAGCTCCCCACAGACCCAAGGAGCCTGCCTGGTTCCTGGCAACAGTTGGAGTTTCTCCAGACCA
TCAGGGCAAGGGCTTAGGATCTGCTGTGGTGCTGCCTGGTGTGGAAGCAGCTGAGAGAGCTGGGGTGCCA
GCATTTCTGGAGACATCAGCTCCTAGAAACCTGCCCTTCTATGAACGGCTGGGCTTCACAGTGACTGCTG
ATGTGGAGGTGCCTGAGGGCCCCAGAACCTGGTGCATGACAAGAAAACCAGGAGCCTGACTGCAGCGACT
GTGCCTTCTAGTTGCCAGCCATCTGTTGTTTGCCCCTCCCCCGTGCCTTCCTTGACCCTGGAAGGTGCCA
CTCCCACTGTCCTTTCCTAATAAAATGAGGAAATTGCATCGCATTGTCTGAGTAGGTGTCATTCTATTCT
GGGGGGTGGGGTGGGGCAGGACAGCAAGGGGGAGGATTGGGAAGACAATAGCAGGCATGCTGGGGATGCG
GTGGGCTCTATGGCTCGAGGAGGGCCTATTTCCCATGATTCCTTCATATTTGCATATACGATACAAGGCT
GTTAGAGAGATAATTGGAATTAATTTGACTGTAAACACAAAGATATTAGTACAAAATACGTGACGTAGAA
AGTAATAATTTCTTGGGTAGTTTGCAGTTTTAAAATTATGTTTTAAAATGGACTATCATATGCTTACCGT
AACTTGAAAGTATTTCGATTTCTTGGCTTTATATATCTTGTGGAAAGGACGAAACACCGATAACTTCGTA
TAGCATACATTATACGAAGTTATGGTACCGATGCAGCTAGCCCGCGGATCTGCCGGTCTCCCTATAGTGA
GTCGTATTAATTTCGATAAGCCAGGTTAACCTGCATTAATGAATCGGCCAACGCGCGGGGAGAGGCGGTT
TGCGTATTGGGCGCTCTTCCGCTTCCTCGCTCACTGACTCGCTGCGCTCGGTCGTTCGGCTGCGGCGAGC
GGTATCAGCTCACTCAAAGGCGGTAATACGGTTATCCACAGAATCAGGGGATAACGCAGGAAAGAACATG
TGAGCAAAAGGCCAGCAAAAGGCCAGGAACCGTAAAAAGGCCGCGTTGCTGGCGTTTTTCCATAGGCTCC
GCCCCCCTGACGAGCATCACAAAAATCGACGCTCAAGTCAGAGGTGGCGAAACCCGACAGGACTATAAAG
ATACCAGGCGTTTCCCCCTGGAAGCTCCCTCGTGCGCTCTCCTGTTCCGACCCTGCCGCTTACCGGATAC
CTGTCCGCCTTTCTCCCTTCGGGAAGCGTGGCGCTTTCTCATAGCTCACGCTGTAGGTATCTCAGTTCGG
TGTAGGTCGTTCGCTCCAAGCTGGGCTGTGTGCACGAACCCCCCGTTCAGCCCGACCGCTGCGCCTTATC
CGGTAACTATCGTCTTGAGTCCAACCCGGTAAGACACGACTTATCGCCACTGGCAGCAGCCACTGGTAAC
AGGATTAGCAGAGCGAGGTATGTAGGCGGTGCTACAGAGTTCTTGAAGTGGTGGCCTAACTACGGCTACA
CTAGAAGAACAGTATTTGGTATCTGCGCTCTGCTGAAGCCAGTTACCTTCGGAAAAAGAGTTGGTAGCTC
TTGATCCGGCAAACAAACCACCGCTGGTAGCGGTGGTTTTTTTGTTTGCAAGCAGCAGATTACGCGCAGA
AAAAAAGGATCTCAAGAAGATCCTTTGATCTTTTCTACGGGGTCTGACGCTCAGTGGAACGAAAACTCAC
GTTAAGGGATTTTGGTCATGAGATTATCAAAAAGGATCTTCACCTAGATCCTTTTAAATTAAAAATGAAG
TTTTAAATCAATCTAAAGTATATATGAGTAAACTTGGTCTGACAGTTACCAATGCTTAATCAGTGAGGCA
CCTATCTCAGCGATCTGTCTATTTCGTTCATCCATAGTTGCCTGACTCCCCGTCGTGTAGATAACTACGA
TACGGGAGGGCTTACCATCTGGCCCCAGTGCTGCAATGATACCGCGAGACCCACGCTCACCGGCTCCAGA
TTTATCAGCAATAAACCAGCCAGCCGGAAGGGCCGAGCGCAGAAGTGGTCCTGCAACTTTATCCGCCTCC
ATCCAGTCTATTAATTGTTGCCGGGAAGCTAGAGTAAGTAGTTCGCCAGTTAATAGTTTGCGCAACGTTG
TTGCCATTGCTACAGGCATCGTGGTGTCACGCTCGTCGTTTGGTATGGCTTCATTCAGCTCCGGTTCCCA
ACGATCAAGGCGAGTTACATGATCCCCCATGTTGTGCAAAAAAGCGGTTAGCTCCTTCGGTCCTCCGATC
GTTGTCAGAAGTAAGTTGGCCGCAGTGTTATCACTCATGGTTATGGCAGCACTGCATAATTCTCTTACTG
TCATGCCATCCGTAAGATGCTTTTCTGTGACTGGTGAGTACTCAACCAAGTCATTCTGAGAATAGTGTAT
GCGGCGACCGAGTTGCTCTTGCCCGGCGTCAATACGGGATAATACCGCGCCACATAGCAGAACTTTAAAA
GTGCTCATCATTGGAAAACGTTCTTCGGGGCGAAAACTCTCAAGGATCTTACCGCTGTTGAGATCCAGTT
CGATGTAACCCACTCGTGCACCCAACTGATCTTCAGCATCTTTTACTTTCACCAGCGTTTCTGGGTGAGC
AAAAACAGGAAGGCAAAATGCCGCAAAAAAGGGAATAAGGGCGACACGGAAATGTTGAATACTCATACTC
TTCCTTTTTCAATATTATTGAAGCATTTATCAGGGTTATTGTCTCATGAGCGGATACATATTTGAATGTA
TTTAGAAAAATAAACAAATAGGGGTTCCGCGCACATTTCCCCGAAAAGTGCCACCTGACGTCTAAGAAAC
CATTATTATCATGACATTAACCTATAAAAATAGGCGTATCACGAGGCCCTTTCGTCTCGCGCGTTTCGGT
GATGACGGTGAAAACCTCTGACACATGCAGCTCCCGGAGACGGTCACAGCTTGTCTGTAAGCGGATGCCG
GGAGCAGACAAGCCCGTCAGGGCGCGTCAGCGGGTGTTGGCGGGTGTCGGGGCTGGCTTAACTATGCGGC
ATCAGAGCAGATTGTACTGAGAGTGCACCATATGGACATATTGTCGTTAGAACGCGGCTACAATTAATAC
ATAACCTTATGTATCATACACATACG
Features (pLannotate 1.2.2; 16 found; start..end, strand, type, name):
      1..19      +  promoter       SP6 promoter: promoter for bacteriophage SP6 RNA polymerase
     81..773     +  CDS            mScarlet: mScarlet is a basic (constitutively fluorescent) red fluorescent protein published in 2016, derived from synthetic construct. It has moderate acid sensitivity.
    783..904     +  polyA_signal   SV40 poly(A) signal: SV40 polyadenylation signal
    911..944     +  protein_bind   loxP: Cre-mediated recombination occurs in the 8-bp core sequence (GCATACAT). Cre recombinase
    951..1267    +  promoter       SV40 promoter: SV40 enhancer and early promoter
   1280..1876    +  CDS            pac: PUAC_STRAD - Protein predicted: Swiss-Prot protein existence level 4. Detoxification of puromycin. From Streptomyces alboniger.
   1889..2113    +  polyA_signal   bGH poly(A) signal: bovine growth hormone polyadenylation signal
   2120..2360    +  promoter       U6 promoter: RNA polymerase III promoter for human U6 snRNA
   2370..2403    +  protein_bind   loxP: Cre-mediated recombination occurs in the 8-bp core sequence (GCATACAT). Cre recombinase
   2441..2459    -  promoter       T7 promoter: promoter for bacteriophage T7 RNA polymerase
   2481..2534    -  CDS            lacI (fragment): lac repressor; lacI; The lac repressor binds to the lac operator to inhibit transcription in E. coli. This inhibition can be relieved by adding lactose or isopropyl-β-D-thiogalactopyranoside (IPTG).
   2717..3305    -  rep_origin     ori: high-copy-number ColE1/pMB1/pBR322/pUC origin of replication
   3476..4336    -  CDS            AmpR: β-lactamase; bla; confers resistance to ampicillin, carbenicillin, and related antibiotics
   4337..4441    -  promoter       AmpR promoter: bla
   4536..4571    +  CDS            rop (fragment): Rop protein, which maintains plasmids at low copy number; rop
   4673..4724    +  misc_feature   bom (fragment): basis of mobility region from pBR322
