[The description below was written by a language model from this plasmid's Addgene catalogue record and pLannotate feature annotations shown in this document.]
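Description:
pMaCTag-P12 is a PCR template plasmid built on the pFA6a backbone and used for C-terminal tagging of endogenous mammalian genes with the red fluorescent protein mScarlet. It is not an expression vector in its own right. It is maintained in E. coli as a high-copy plasmid through a ColE1/pUC-type origin and an ampicillin resistance gene (β-lactamase). Short annotated fragments of lacI, rop and bom are backbone remnants. SP6 and T7 promoters flank the cassette and mainly serve as sequencing landmarks. The two full-length sequence records (4,786 nt each) carry the same feature set and differ only in where numbering starts.

The amplifiable cassette begins with a promoterless mScarlet coding sequence followed by an SV40 polyadenylation signal, so after in-frame integration the tag is expressed from the target gene's own promoter. Downstream sits a puromycin selection unit, in which the SV40 enhancer/early promoter drives the pac gene (puromycin N-acetyltransferase) with a bGH poly(A) signal. A human U6 RNA polymerase III promoter follows at the 3′ end of the cassette. In line with the CRISPR-Cas12a-assisted PCR tagging method cited in the record, the two tagging oligos would supply homology arms to the target locus. The reverse oligo would presumably also add a Cas12a crRNA sequence after the U6 promoter, so that the PCR product carries its own guide expression unit, although the record does not spell out this detail. Two loxP sites in the same orientation bracket the puromycin marker and U6 promoter, which should permit Cre-mediated removal of these elements once tagged cells have been selected, leaving the mScarlet fusion and its terminator in place.
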