Addgene plasmid #120023: pMaCTag-P12
Purpose: Template for C-terminal PCR tagging of mammalian genes (Puromycin selection) with mScarlet
Depositing lab: Michael Knop. Publication: CRISPR-Cas12a-assisted PCR tagging of mammalian genes. Fueller J, Herbst K, Meurer M, Gubicza K, Kurtulmus B, Knopf JD, Kirrmaier D, Buchmuller BC, Pereira G, Lemberg MK, Knop M. J Cell Biol. 2020 Jun 1;219(6). pii: 151766. doi: 10.1083/jcb.201910210. PubMed 32406907.
Backbone
  Vector backbone: pFA6a
  Backbone size w/o insert (bp): 2412
  Vector type: PCR Template
  Selectable markers: Puromycin
Growth in bacteria
  Bacterial resistance: Ampicillin, 100 μg/mL
  Growth temperature: 37°C
  Growth strain: DH5alpha
  Copy number: High Copy
Gene/Insert
  Gene/Insert name: mScarlet
  Species: H. sapiens (human)
  Promoter: None
  Tag / fusion protein: mScarlet (C terminal on backbone)
  Cloning method: Restriction Enzyme; 5′ cloning site BamHI (not destroyed); 3′ cloning site SpeI (not destroyed)
  Sequencing primers: 5′ SP6; 3′ AAACCACAACTAGAATGCAGTG
Terms and licenses: Academic/Nonprofit Terms; Industry Terms: Not Available to Industry
Depositor comments: Template plasmid for C-terminal PCR tagging of mammalian genes. For M1 and M2 tagging oligo design please visit www.pcr-tagging.com Please visit https://www.biorxiv.org/content/early/2018/11/20/473876 for BioRxiv preprint
How to cite: pMaCTag-P12 was a gift from Michael Knop (Addgene plasmid # 120023 ; http://n2t.net/addgene:120023 ; RRID:Addgene_120023)
